Addgene plasmid #105308: pEGFP Kind2 S666A
Purpose: To study altered downstream functions of phospholylation-site null kindlin2
Depositing lab: Kenneth Yamada. Depositing organization: National Institute of Dental and Craniofacial Research (NIDCR). Publication: Dense fibrillar collagen is a potent inducer of invadopodia via a specific signaling network. Artym VV, Swatkoski S, Matsumoto K, Campbell CB, Petrie RJ, Dimitriadis EK, Li X, Mueller SC, Bugge TH, Gucek M, Yamada KM. J Cell Biol. 2015 Feb 2;208(3):331-50. doi: 10.1083/jcb.201405099. PubMed 25646088.
Backbone
  Vector backbone: pEGFP-NV
  Backbone manufacturer: modified pEGFP-N1
  Vector type: Mammalian Expression
Growth in bacteria
  Bacterial resistance: Kanamycin, 50 μg/mL
  Growth temperature: 37°C
  Growth strain: DH5alpha
  Copy number: High Copy
Gene/Insert
  Gene/Insert name: Kindlin2 (alt names: FERMT2; fermitin family member 2)
  Species: H. sapiens (human)
  Insert size (bp): 2100
  Mutation: S666A
  GenBank ID: NM_006832
  Entrez Gene: FERMT2 (a.k.a. KIND2, MIG2, PLEKHC1, UNC112, UNC112B, mig-2)
  Tag / fusion protein: EGFP (C terminal on backbone)
  Cloning method: Restriction Enzyme; 5′ cloning site Nhe1 (unknown if destroyed); 3′ cloning site BamH1 (unknown if destroyed)
  Sequencing primers: 5′ TCCTGAATGTTTGGTGTCTC
Terms and licenses: Academic/Nonprofit Terms; Industry Terms: Not Available to Industry
Depositor comments: Mutation in Kindlin2 was introduced by using site-directed mutagenesis (Stratagene)
How to cite: pEGFP Kind2 S666A was a gift from Kenneth Yamada (Addgene plasmid # 105308 ; http://n2t.net/addgene:105308 ; RRID:Addgene_105308)
