[The description below was written by a language model from this plasmid's Addgene catalogue record and pLannotate feature annotations shown in this document.]
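Description:
pEGFP Kind2 S666A is a mammalian expression plasmid built on pEGFP-NV, a modified version of pEGFP-N1, for producing a fluorescently tagged, phosphorylation-site mutant of human kindlin-2 (FERMT2). The sequenced plasmid is about 6.7 kb. It replicates in E. coli at high copy from a ColE1/pUC-type origin and also carries an f1 phage origin. Selection relies on a single NeoR/KanR (aminoglycoside phosphotransferase) gene placed behind tandem bacterial (bla-type) and SV40 early promoters and terminated by the HSV TK polyadenylation signal. This arrangement gives kanamycin resistance in bacteria and can give G418 resistance in transfected mammalian cells. Short annotated fragments of ble, SV40 large T antigen and the bGH poly(A) signal appear to be backbone remnants rather than functional units.

The expression cassette uses the human CMV immediate-early enhancer and promoter to drive the roughly 2 kb kindlin-2 coding sequence, which was cloned between NheI and BamHI sites. EGFP follows shortly downstream, consistent with the recorded C-terminal fusion, and the SV40 poly(A) signal ends the transcript. Serine 666 has been changed to alanine by site-directed mutagenesis, so this residue can no longer be phosphorylated. Kindlin-2 is a scaffolding protein that enhances talin-mediated integrin activation and is needed for focal adhesion assembly. The construct is intended for studying how loss of phosphorylation at this site alters kindlin-2's downstream functions, and the EGFP tag allows the mutant's localization to be followed in cells. The associated publication concerns invadopodia induction by dense fibrillar collagen.
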