Features (pLannotate 1.2.2; 14 found; start..end, strand, type, name):
     13..601     +  rep_origin     ori: high-copy-number ColE1/pMB1/pBR322/pUC origin of replication
    776..1079    +  enhancer       CMV enhancer: human cytomegalovirus immediate early enhancer
   1080..1283    +  promoter       CMV promoter: human cytomegalovirus (CMV) immediate early promoter
   1319..3358    +  CDS            FERMT2: FERM2_HUMAN - Also known as KIND2, MIG2, PLEKHC1. Experimental evidence at protein level: Swiss-Prot protein existence level 1. Scaffolding protein that enhances integrin activation mediated by TLN1 and/or TLN2, but activates integrins only weakly by itself. Binds to membranes enriched in phosphoinositides. Enhances integrin-mediated cell adhesion onto the extracellular matrix and cell spreading; this requires both its ability to interact with integrins and with phospholipid membranes. Required for the assembly of focal adhesions. Participates in the connection between extracellular matrix adh
   3380..4099    +  CDS            EGFP: the original enhanced GFP (Yang et al., 1996) mammalian codon-optimized
   4116..4199    +  CDS            large T antigen (fragment): large T antigen from SV40 (simian virus 40)
   4222..4343    +  polyA_signal   SV40 poly(A) signal: SV40 polyadenylation signal
   4377..4805    -  rep_origin     f1 ori (sequence partly withheld): f1 bacteriophage origin of replication; arrow indicates direction of (+) strand synthesis
   4832..4936    +  promoter       AmpR promoter: bla
   4938..5295    +  promoter       SV40 promoter: SV40 enhancer and early promoter
   5330..6124    +  CDS            NeoR/KanR: aminoglycoside phosphotransferase from Tn5; aph(3')-II (or nptII); confers resistance to neomycin, kanamycin, and G418 (Geneticin®)
   6145..6297    +  CDS            ble (fragment): BLE_KLEPN - Experimental evidence at protein level: Swiss-Prot protein existence level 1. Binding protein with a strong affinity to the bleomycin family of antibiotics. Binds to CL990; an antimitotic-antibiotic compound. From Klebsiella pneumoniae.
   6356..6403    +  polyA_signal   HSV TK poly(A) signal: herpes simplex virus thymidine kinase polyadenylation signal (Cole and Stacy, 1985)
   6494..6510    -  polyA_signal   bGH poly(A) signal (fragment): bovine growth hormone polyadenylation signal
>Addgene plasmid #105308 | pEGFP Kind2 S666A | addgene full sequence | sequence record 204236 | Addgene NGS Result
CAAAGGATCTTCTTGAGATCCTTTTTTTCTGCGCGTAATCTGCTGCTTGCAAACAAAAAAACCACCGCTA
CCAGCGGTGGTTTGTTTGCCGGATCAAGAGCTACCAACTCTTTTTCCGAAGGTAACTGGCTTCAGCAGAG
CGCAGATACCAAATACTGTTCTTCTAGTGTAGCCGTAGTTAGGCCACCACTTCAAGAACTCTGTAGCACC
GCCTACATACCTCGCTCTGCTAATCCTGTTACCAGTGGCTGCTGCCAGTGGCGATAAGTCGTGTCTTACC
GGGTTGGACTCAAGACGATAGTTACCGGATAAGGCGCAGCGGTCGGGCTGAACGGGGGGTTCGTGCACAC
AGCCCAGCTTGGAGCGAACGACCTACACCGAACTGAGATACCTACAGCGTGAGCTATGAGAAAGCGCCAC
GCTTCCCGAAGGGAGAAAGGCGGACAGGTATCCGGTAAGCGGCAGGGTCGGAACAGGAGAGCGCACGAGG
GAGCTTCCAGGGGGAAACGCCTGGTATCTTTATAGTCCTGTCGGGTTTCGCCACCTCTGACTTGAGCGTC
GATTTTTGTGATGCTCGTCAGGGGGGCGGAGCCTATGGAAAAACGCCAGCAACGCGGCCTTTTTACGGTT
CCTGGCCTTTTGCTGGCCTTTTGCTCACATGTTCTTTCCTGCGTTATCCCCTGATTCTGTGGATAACCGT
ATTACCGCCATGCATTAGTTATTAATAGTAATCAATTACGGGGTCATTAGTTCATAGCCCATATATGGAG
TTCCGCGTTACATAACTTACGGTAAATGGCCCGCCTGGCTGACCGCCCAACGACCCCCGCCCATTGACGT
CAATAATGACGTATGTTCCCATAGTAACGCCAATAGGGACTTTCCATTGACGTCAATGGGTGGAGTATTT
ACGGTAAACTGCCCACTTGGCAGTACATCAAGTGTATCATATGCCAAGTACGCCCCCTATTGACGTCAAT
GACGGTAAATGGCCCGCCTGGCATTATGCCCAGTACATGACCTTATGGGACTTTCCTACTTGGCAGTACA
TCTACGTATTAGTCATCGCTATTACCATGGTGATGCGGTTTTGGCAGTACATCAATGGGCGTGGATAGCG
GTTTGACTCACGGGGATTTCCAAGTCTCCACCCCATTGACGTCAATGGGAGTTTGTTTTGGCACCAAAAT
CAACGGGACTTTCCAAAATGTCGTAACAACTCCGCCCCATTGACGCAAATGGGCGGTAGGCGTGTACGGT
GGGAGGTCTATATAAGCAGAGCTGGTTTAGTGAACCGTCAGATCCGCTAGCGGCCACCATGGCTCTGGAC
GGGATAAGGATGCCAGATGGCTGCTACGCGGACGGGACGTGGGAACTGAGTGTCCATGTGACGGACCTGA
ACCGCGATGTCACCCTGAGAGTGACCGGCGAGGTGCACATTGGAGGCGTGATGCTTAAGCTGGTGGAGAA
ACTCGATGTAAAAAAAGATTGGTCTGACCATGCTCTCTGGTGGGAAAAGAAGAGAACTTGGCTTCTGAAG
ACACATTGGACCTTAGATAAGTATGGTATTCAGGCAGATGCTAAGCTTCAGTTCACCCCTCAGCACAAAC
TGCTCCGCCTGCAGCTTCCCAACATGAAGTATGTGAAGGTGAAAGTGAATTTCTCTGATAGAGTCTTCAA
AGCTGTTTCTGACATCTGTAAGACTTTTAATATCAGACACCCCGAAGAACTTTCTCTCTTAAAGAAACCC
AGAGATCCAACAAAGAAAAAAAAGAAGAAGCTAGATGACCAGTCTGAAGATGAGGCACTTGAATTAGAGG
GGCCTCTTATCACTCCTGGATCAGGAAGTATATATTCAAGCCCAGGACTGTATAGTAAAACAATGACCCC
CACTTATGATGCTCATGATGGAAGCCCCTTGTCACCAACTTCTGCTTGGTTTGGTGACAGTGCTTTGTCA
GAAGGCAATCCTGGTATACTTGCTGTCAGTCAACCAATCACGTCACCAGAAATCTTGGCAAAAATGTTCA
AGCCTCAAGCTCTTCTTGATAAAGCAAAAATCAACCAAGGATGGCTTGATTCCTCAAGATCTCTCATGGA
ACAAGATGTGAAGGAAAATGAGGCCTTGCTGCTCCGATTCAAGTATTACAGCTTTTTTGATTTGAATCCA
AAGTATGATGCAATCAGAATCAATCAGCTTTATGAGCAGGCCAAATGGGCCATTCTCCTGGAAGAGATTG
AATGCACAGAAGAAGAAATGATGATGTTTGCAGCCCTGCAGTATCATATCAATAAGCTGTCAATCATGAC
ATCAGAGAATCATTTGAACAACAGTGACAAAGAAGTTGATGAAGTTGATGCTGCCCTTTCAGACCTGGAG
ATTACTCTGGAAGGGGGTAAAACGTCAACAATTTTGGGTGACATTACTTCCATTCCTGAACTTGCTGACT
ACATTAAAGTTTTCAAGCCAAAAAAGCTGACTCTGAAAGGTTACAAACAATATTGGTGCACCTTCAAAGA
CACATCCATTTCTTGTTATAAGAGCAAAGAAGAATCCAGTGGCACACCAGCTCATCAGATGAACCTCAGG
GGATGTGAAGTTACCCCAGATGTAAACATTTCAGGCCAAAAATTTAACATTAAACTCCTGATTCCAGTTG
CAGAAGGCATGAATGAAATCTGGCTTCGTTGTGACAATGAAAAACAGTATGCACACTGGATGGCAGCCTG
CAGATTAGCCTCCAAAGGCAAGACCATGGCGGACAGTTCTTACAACTTAGAAGTTCAGAATATTCTTTCC
TTTCTGAAGATGCAGCATTTAAACCCAGATCCTCAGTTAATACCAGAGCAGATCACGACTGATATAACTC
CTGAATGTTTGGTGTCTCCCCGCTATCTAAAAAAGTATAAGAACAAGCAGATAACAGCGAGAATCTTGGA
GGCCCATCAGAATGTAGCTCAGATGAGTCTAATTGAAGCCAAGATGAGATTTATTCAAGCTTGGCAGTCA
CTACCTGAATTTGGCATCACTCACTTCATTGCAAGGTTCCAAGGGGGCAAAAAAGAAGAACTTATTGGAA
TTGCATACAACAGACTGATTCGGATGGATGCCAGCACTGGAGATGCAATTAAAACATGGCGTTTCAGCAA
CATGAAACAGTGGAATGTCAACTGGGAAATCAAAATGGTCACCGTAGAGTTTGCAGATGAAGTACGATTG
TCCTTCATTTGTACTGAAGTAGATTGCAAAGTGGTTCATGAATTCATTGGTGGCTACATATTTCTCTCAA
CACGTGCAAAAGACCAAAACGAGGCATTAGATGAAGAGATGTTCTACAAACTTACCAGTGGTTGGGTGGG
TAACTCAGGGGATCCAGGAATGGTGAGCAAGGGCGAGGAGCTGTTCACCGGGGTGGTGCCCATCCTGGTC
GAGCTGGACGGCGACGTAAACGGCCACAAGTTCAGCGTGTCCGGCGAGGGCGAGGGCGATGCCACCTACG
GCAAGCTGACCCTGAAGTTCATCTGCACCACCGGCAAGCTGCCCGTGCCCTGGCCCACCCTCGTGACCAC
CCTGACCTACGGCGTGCAGTGCTTCAGCCGCTACCCCGACCACATGAAGCAGCACGACTTCTTCAAGTCC
GCCATGCCCGAAGGCTACGTCCAGGAGCGCACCATCTTCTTCAAGGACGACGGCAACTACAAGACCCGCG
CCGAGGTGAAGTTCGAGGGCGACACCCTGGTGAACCGCATCGAGCTGAAGGGCATCGACTTCAAGGAGGA
CGGCAACATCCTGGGGCACAAGCTGGAGTACAACTACAACAGCCACAACGTCTATATCATGGCCGACAAG
CAGAAGAACGGCATCAAGGTGAACTTCAAGATCCGCCACAACATCGAGGACGGCAGCGTGCAGCTCGCCG
ACCACTACCAGCAGAACACCCCCATCGGCGACGGCCCCGTGCTGCTGCCCGACAACCACTACCTGAGCAC
CCAGTCCGCCCTGAGCAAAGACCCCAACGAGAAGCGCGATCACATGGTCCTGCTGGAGTTCGTGACCGCC
GCCGGGATCACTCTCGGCATGGACGAGCTGTACAAGTAAAGCGGCCGCGACTCTAGATCATAATCAGCCA
TACCACATTTGTAGAGGTTTTACTTGCTTTAAAAAACCTCCCACACCTCCCCCTGAACCTGAAACATAAA
ATGAATGCAATTGTTGTTGTTAACTTGTTTATTGCAGCTTATAATGGTTACAAATAAAGCAATAGCATCA
CAAATTTCACAAATAAAGCATTTTTTTCACTGCATTCTAGTTGTGGTTTGTCCAAACTCATCAATGTATC
TTAAGGCGTAAATTGTAAGCGTTAATATTTTGTTAAAATTCGCGTTAAATTTTTGTTAAATCAGCTCATT
TTTTAACCAATAGGCCGAAATCGGCAAAATCCCTTATAAATCAAAAGAATAGACCGAGATAGGGT
[37 nt withheld, positions 4476-4512]
AAAGAACGTGGACTCCAACGTCAAAGG
[49 nt withheld, positions 4540-4588]
T
[91 nt withheld, positions 4590-4680]
G
[124 nt withheld, positions 4682-4805]
CAGGTGGCACTTTTCGGGGAAATGTGCGCGGAACCCCTATTTGTTTATTTTTCTAAATACATTCAAATAT
GTATCCGCTCATGAGACAATAACCCTGATAAATGCTTCAATAATATTGAAAAAGGAAGAGTCCTGAGGCG
GAAAGAACCAGCTGTGGAATGTGTGTCAGTTAGGGTGTGGAAAGTCCCCAGGCTCCCCAGCAGGCAGAAG
TATGCAAAGCATGCATCTCAATTAGTCAGCAACCAGGTGTGGAAAGTCCCCAGGCTCCCCAGCAGGCAGA
AGTATGCAAAGCATGCATCTCAATTAGTCAGCAACCATAGTCCCGCCCCTAACTCCGCCCATCCCGCCCC
TAACTCCGCCCAGTTCCGCCCATTCTCCGCCCCATGGCTGACTAATTTTTTTTATTTATGCAGAGGCCGA
GGCCGCCTCGGCCTCTGAGCTATTCCAGAAGTAGTGAGGAGGCTTTTTTGGAGGCCTAGGCTTTTGCAAA
GATCGATCAAGAGACAGGATGAGGATCGTTTCGCATGATTGAACAAGATGGATTGCACGCAGGTTCTCCG
GCCGCTTGGGTGGAGAGGCTATTCGGCTATGACTGGGCACAACAGACAATCGGCTGCTCTGATGCCGCCG
TGTTCCGGCTGTCAGCGCAGGGGCGCCCGGTTCTTTTTGTCAAGACCGACCTGTCCGGTGCCCTGAATGA
ACTGCAAGACGAGGCAGCGCGGCTATCGTGGCTGGCCACGACGGGCGTTCCTTGCGCAGCTGTGCTCGAC
GTTGTCACTGAAGCGGGAAGGGACTGGCTGCTATTGGGCGAAGTGCCGGGGCAGGATCTCCTGTCATCTC
ACCTTGCTCCTGCCGAGAAAGTATCCATCATGGCTGATGCAATGCGGCGGCTGCATACGCTTGATCCGGC
TACCTGCCCATTCGACCACCAAGCGAAACATCGCATCGAGCGAGCACGTACTCGGATGGAAGCCGGTCTT
GTCGATCAGGATGATCTGGACGAAGAGCATCAGGGGCTCGCGCCAGCCGAACTGTTCGCCAGGCTCAAGG
CGAGCATGCCCGACGGCGAGGATCTCGTCGTGACCCATGGCGATGCCTGCTTGCCGAATATCATGGTGGA
AAATGGCCGCTTTTCTGGATTCATCGACTGTGGCCGGCTGGGTGTGGCGGACCGCTATCAGGACATAGCG
TTGGCTACCCGTGATATTGCTGAAGAGCTTGGCGGCGAATGGGCTGACCGCTTCCTCGTGCTTTACGGTA
TCGCCGCTCCCGATTCGCAGCGCATCGCCTTCTATCGCCTTCTTGACGAGTTCTTCTGAGCGGGACTCTG
GGGTTCGAAATGACCGACCAAGCGACGCCCAACCTGCCATCACGAGATTTCGATTCCACCGCCGCCTTCT
ATGAAAGGTTGGACATCGGAATCGTTTTCCGGGACGCCGGCTGGATGATCCTCCAGCGCGGGGATCTCAT
GCTGGAGTTCTTCGCCCACCCTAGGGGGAGGCTAACTGAAACACGGAAGGAGACAATACCGGAAGGAACC
CGCGCTATGACGGCAATAAAAAGACAGAATAAAACGCACGGTGTTGGGTCGTTTGTTCATAAACGCGGGG
TTCGGTCCCAGGGCTGGCACTCTGTCGATACCCCACCGAGACCCCATTGGGGCCAATACGCCCGCGTTTC
TTCCTTTTCCCCACCCCACCCCCCAAGTTCGGGTGAAGGCCCAGGGCTCGCAGCCAACGTCGGGGCGGCA
GGCCCTGCCATAGCCTCAGGTTACTCATATATACTTTAGATTGATTTAAAACTTCATTTTTAATTTAAAA
GGATCTAGGTGAAGATCCTTTTTGATAATCTCATGACCAAAATCCCTTAACGTGAGTTTTCGTTCCACTG
AGCGTCAGACCCCGTAGAAAAGAT
