>Addgene plasmid #105308 | pEGFP Kind2 S666A | depositor partial sequence | sequence record 199506 | S666A mutation sequence and 5'end of GFP
TTGGAGGCCCATCAGAATGTAGCTCAGATGAGTCTAATTGAAGCCAAGATGAGATTTATTCAAGCTTGGC
AGTCACTACCTGAATTTGGCATCACTCACTTCATTGCAAGGTTCCAAGGGGGCAAAAAAGAAGAACTTAT
TGGAATTGCATACAACAGACTGATTCGGATGGATGCCAGCACTGGAGATGCAATTAAAACATGGCGTTTC
AGCAACATGAAACAGTGGAATGTCAACTGGGAAATCAAAATGGTCACCGTAGAGTTTGCAGATGAAGTAC
GATTGTCCTTCATTTGTACTGAAGTAGATTGCAAAGTGGTTCATGAATTCATTGGTGGCTACATATTTCT
CTCAACACGTGCAAAAGACCAAAACGAGGCATTAGATGAAGAGATGTTCTACAAACTTACCAGTGGTTGG
GTGGGTAACTCAGGGGATCCAGGAATGGTGAGCAAGGGCGAGGAGCTGTTCACCGGGGTGGTGCCCATCC
TGGTCGAGCTGGACGGCGACGTAAACGGCCACAAGTTCAGCGTGTCCGGCGAGGGCGAGGGCGATGCCAC
CTACGGCAAGCTGACCCTGAAGTTCATCTGCACCACCGGCAAGCTGCCCGTGCCCTGGCCCACCCTCGTG
ACCACCCTGACCTACGGCGTGCAGTGCTTCAGCCGCTACCCCGACCACATGAAGCAGCACGACTTCTTCA
AGTCCGCCATGCCCGAAGGCTACGTCCAGGAGCGCACCATCTTCTTCAAGGACGACGGCAACTACAAGAC
CCGCGCCGAGGTGAAGTTCGAGGGCGACACCCTGGTGAACCGCATCGAGCTGAAGGGCATCGACTTCAAG
GAGGACGGCAACATCCTGGGGCACAAGCTGGAGTACAACTACAACAGCCACAACGTCTATATCATG
